Addgene plasmid #99496: pAP973-1
Purpose: TEV::linker::meGFP:3XFlag
Depositing lab: Geraldine Seydoux. Depositing organization: Johns Hopkins University and School of Medicine. Publication: Precision genome editing using CRISPR-Cas9 and linear repair templates in C. elegans. Paix A, Folkmann A, Seydoux G. Methods. 2017 May 15;121-122:86-93. doi: 10.1016/j.ymeth.2017.03.023. Epub 2017 Apr 7. PubMed 28392263.
Backbone
  Vector backbone: pUC19
  Vector type: Bacterial Expression
Growth in bacteria
  Bacterial resistance: Ampicillin, 100 μg/mL
  Growth temperature: 37°C
  Growth strain: DH5alpha
  Copy number: High Copy
Gene/Insert
  Gene/Insert name: TEV::linker::meGFP::3XFlag
  Species: C. elegans (nematode)
  Cloning method: Ligation Independent Cloning
  Sequencing primers: 5′ M13pUC-Fwd; 3′ M13pUC-Rev
Terms and licenses: Academic/Nonprofit Terms; Industry Terms: Not Available to Industry
How to cite: pAP973-1 was a gift from Geraldine Seydoux (Addgene plasmid # 99496 ; http://n2t.net/addgene:99496 ; RRID:Addgene_99496)
