[The description below was written by a language model from this plasmid's Addgene catalogue record and pLannotate feature annotations shown in this document.]
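Description:
pAP973-1 is a small (about 3.5 kb) pUC19-based plasmid that stores a tagging cassette, TEV::linker::meGFP::3XFlag, for genome editing in C. elegans. It is maintained in E. coli at high copy through the ColE1/pUC origin and selected with ampicillin via the β-lactamase gene and its native promoter. The remaining annotated backbone elements are typical pUC remnants: the lac promoter, lac operator and CAP binding site, a disrupted lacZα fragment, multiple cloning site fragments flanking the insert, and short matches to rop, bom, lacI and an RSF origin that are most likely incidental fragments rather than functional parts.

The insert sits in the cloning site region and was introduced by ligation-independent cloning. The feature table annotates a monomeric EGFP coding sequence followed directly by a 3xFLAG epitope tag. The TEV protease site and linker named in the catalogue entry are not separately annotated, but would be expected in the short stretch just upstream of the GFP. The cassette lies in the opposite orientation to the lac promoter, and no eukaryotic promoter, start context or 3′ UTR is annotated. So, despite the "bacterial expression" vector type, the plasmid appears to act as a template source rather than an expression construct.

The associated publication concerns CRISPR-Cas9 editing with linear repair templates. This suggests that the cassette is amplified by PCR with homology arms for in-frame knock-in at an endogenous worm locus. The resulting fusion protein could then be followed by fluorescence, detected or purified through FLAG, and separated from the tag by TEV cleavage. The record itself does not spell out this workflow.
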