Features (pLannotate 1.2.2; 15 found; start..end, strand, type, name):
    154..742     -  rep_origin     ori: high-copy-number ColE1/pMB1/pBR322/pUC origin of replication
    913..1773    -  CDS            AmpR: β-lactamase; bla; confers resistance to ampicillin, carbenicillin, and related antibiotics
   1774..1878    -  promoter       AmpR promoter: bla
   1973..2008    +  CDS            rop (fragment): Rop protein, which maintains plasmids at low copy number; rop
   2110..2209    +  misc_feature   bom (fragment): basis of mobility region from pBR322
   2215..2372    -  CDS            lacZα (fragment): LacZα fragment of β-galactosidase; lacZ fragment
   2442..2467    +  misc_feature   MCS (fragment): pBluescript multiple cloning site
   2467..3180    +  CDS            mEGFP: mEGFP is a basic (constitutively fluorescent) green fluorescent protein published in 2002, derived from Aequorea victoria. It has moderate acid sensitivity.
   3181..3246    +  CDS            3xFLAG: three tandem FLAG® epitope tags, followed by an enterokinase cleavage site
   3246..3281    +  misc_feature   MCS (fragment): pUC18/19 multiple cloning site
   3318..3334    -  protein_bind   lac operator: The lac repressor binds to the lac operator to inhibit transcription in E. coli. This inhibition can be relieved by adding lactose or isopropyl-β-D-thiogalactopyranoside (IPTG). lac repressor encoded by lacI
   3342..3372    -  promoter       lac promoter: promoter for the E. coli lac operon
   3387..3408    -  protein_bind   CAP binding site: CAP binding activates transcription in the presence of cAMP. E. coli catabolite activator protein
   3421..3513    -  CDS            lacI (fragment): lac repressor; lacI; The lac repressor binds to the lac operator to inhibit transcription in E. coli. This inhibition can be relieved by adding lactose or isopropyl-β-D-thiogalactopyranoside (IPTG).
   3515..3542    -  rep_origin     RSF ori (fragment): Plasmids containing the RSF 1030 origin of replication can be propagated in E. coli cells that contain additional plasmids with compatible origins.
>Addgene plasmid #99496 | pAP973-1 | addgene full sequence | sequence record 193143 | Addgene NGS Result
GCGCTCGGTCGTTCGGCTGCGGCGAGCGGTATCAGCTCACTCAAAGGCGGTAATACGGTTATCCACAGAA
TCAGGGGATAACGCAGGAAAGAACATGTGAGCAAAAGGCCAGCAAAAGGCCAGGAACCGTAAAAAGGCCG
CGTTGCTGGCGTTTTTCCATAGGCTCCGCCCCCCTGACGAGCATCACAAAAATCGACGCTCAAGTCAGAG
GTGGCGAAACCCGACAGGACTATAAAGATACCAGGCGTTTCCCCCTGGAAGCTCCCTCGTGCGCTCTCCT
GTTCCGACCCTGCCGCTTACCGGATACCTGTCCGCCTTTCTCCCTTCGGGAAGCGTGGCGCTTTCTCATA
GCTCACGCTGTAGGTATCTCAGTTCGGTGTAGGTCGTTCGCTCCAAGCTGGGCTGTGTGCACGAACCCCC
CGTTCAGCCCGACCGCTGCGCCTTATCCGGTAACTATCGTCTTGAGTCCAACCCGGTAAGACACGACTTA
TCGCCACTGGCAGCAGCCACTGGTAACAGGATTAGCAGAGCGAGGTATGTAGGCGGTGCTACAGAGTTCT
TGAAGTGGTGGCCTAACTACGGCTACACTAGAAGAACAGTATTTGGTATCTGCGCTCTGCTGAAGCCAGT
TACCTTCGGAAAAAGAGTTGGTAGCTCTTGATCCGGCAAACAAACCACCGCTGGTAGCGGTGGTTTTTTT
GTTTGCAAGCAGCAGATTACGCGCAGAAAAAAAGGATCTCAAGAAGATCCTTTGATCTTTTCTACGGGGT
CTGACGCTCAGTGGAACGAAAACTCACGTTAAGGGATTTTGGTCATGAGATTATCAAAAAGGATCTTCAC
CTAGATCCTTTTAAATTAAAAATGAAGTTTTAAATCAATCTAAAGTATATATGAGTAAACTTGGTCTGAC
AGTTACCAATGCTTAATCAGTGAGGCACCTATCTCAGCGATCTGTCTATTTCGTTCATCCATAGTTGCCT
GACTCCCCGTCGTGTAGATAACTACGATACGGGAGGGCTTACCATCTGGCCCCAGTGCTGCAATGATACC
GCGAGACCCACGCTCACCGGCTCCAGATTTATCAGCAATAAACCAGCCAGCCGGAAGGGCCGAGCGCAGA
AGTGGTCCTGCAACTTTATCCGCCTCCATCCAGTCTATTAATTGTTGCCGGGAAGCTAGAGTAAGTAGTT
CGCCAGTTAATAGTTTGCGCAACGTTGTTGCCATTGCTACAGGCATCGTGGTGTCACGCTCGTCGTTTGG
TATGGCCTCATTCAGCTCCGGTTCCCAACGATCAAGGCGAGTTACATGATCCCCCATGTTGTGCAAAAAA
GCGGTTAGCTCCTTCGGTCCTCCGATCGTTGTCAGAAGTAAGTTGGCCGCAGTGTTATCACTCATGGTTA
TGGCAGCACTGCATAATTCTCTTACTGTCATGCCATCCGTAAGATGCTTTTCTGTGACTGGTGAGTACTC
AACCAAGTCATTCTGAGAATAGTGTATGCGGCGACCGAGTTGCTCTTGCCCGGCGTCAATACGGGATAAT
ACCGCGCCACATAGCAGAACTTTAAAAGTGCTCATCATTGGAAAACGTTCTTCGGGGCGAAAACTCTCAA
GGATCTTACCGCTGTTGAGATCCAGTTCGATGTAACCCACTCGTGCACCCAACTGATCTTCAGCATCTTT
TACTTTCACCAGCGTTTCTGGGTGAGCAAAAACAGGAAGGCAAAATGCCGCAAAAAAGGGAATAAGGGCG
ACACGGAAATGTTGAATACTCATACTCTTCCTTTTTCAATATTATTGAAGCATTTATCAGGGTTATTGTC
TCATGAGCGGATACATATTTGAATGTATTTAGAAAAATAAACAAATAGGGGTTCCGCGCACATTTCCCCG
AAAAGTGCCACCTGACGTCTAAGAAACCATTATTATCATGACATTAACCTATAAAAATAGGCGTATCACG
AGGCCCTTTCGTCTCGCGCGTTTCGGTGATGACGGTGAAAACCTCTGACACATGCAGCTCCCGGAGACGG
TCACAGCTTGTCTGTAAGCGGATGCCGGGAGCAGACAAGCCCGTCAGGGCGCGTCAGCGGGTGTTGGCGG
GTGTCGGGGCTGGCTTAACTATGCGGCATCAGAGCAGATTGTACTGAGAGTGCACCATATGCGGTGTGAA
ATACCGCACAGATGCGTAAGGAGAAAATACCGCATCAGGCGCCATTCGCCATTCAGGCTGCGCAACTGTT
GGGAAGGGCGATCGGTGCGGGCCTCTTCGCTATTACGCCAGCTGGCGAAAGGGGGATGTGCTGCAAGGCG
ATTAAGTTGGGTAACGCCAGGGTTTTCCCAGTCACGACGTTGTAAAACGACGGCCAGTGAATTCGAGCTC
GGTACCCGGGGATCGAGAACCTCTACTTCCAAGGATGCCCGGGGGATCGGTGGAGCTCCACCGGTGGCGG
CCGCTCTAGAACTAGTGTGAGTAAAGGAGAAGAACTTTTCACTGGAGTTGTCCCAATTCTTGTTGAATTA
GATGGTGATGTTAATGGGCACAAATTTTCTGTCAGTGGAGAGGGTGAAGGTGATGCAACATACGGAAAAC
TTACCCTTAAATTTATTTGCACTACTGGAAAACTACCTGTTCCATGGCCAACACTTGTCACTACTCTGAC
CTACGGCGTGCAGTGCTTCAGCCGGTACCCCGACCACATGAAGCAGCATGACTTTTTCAAGAGTGCCATG
CCCGAAGGTTATGTACAGGAAAGAACTATATTTTTCAAAGATGACGGGAACTACAAGACACGTGCTGAAG
TCAAGTTTGAAGGTGATACCCTTGTTAATAGAATCGAGTTAAAAGGTATTGATTTTAAAGAAGATGGAAA
CATTCTTGGACACAAATTGGAATACAACTATAACTCACACAATGTATACATCATGGCAGACAAACAAAAG
AATGGAATCAAAGTTAACTTCAAAATTAGACACAACATTGAAGATGGAAGCGTTCAACTAGCAGACCATT
ATCAACAAAATACTCCAATTGGCGATGGCCCTGTCCTTTTACCAGACAACCATTACCTGTCCACACAATC
TAAGCTTTCGAAAGATCCCAACGAAAAGAGAGACCACATGGTCCTTCTTGAGTTTGTAACAGCTGCTGGG
ATTACACTCGGCATGGACGAGCTGTACAAGGACTACAAAGACCATGACGGTGATTATAAAGATCATGATA
TCGATTACAAGGATGACGATGACAAGGATCCTCTAGAGTCGACCTGCAGGCATGCAAGCTTGGCGTAATC
ATGGTCATAGCTGTTTCCTGTGTGAAATTGTTATCCGCTCACAATTCCACACAACATACGAGCCGGAAGC
ATAAAGTGTAAAGCCTGGGGTGCCTAATGAGTGAGCTAACTCACATTAATTGCGTTGCGCTCACTGCCCG
CTTTCCAGTCGGGAAACCTGTCGTGCCAGCTGCATTAATGAATCGGCCAACGCGCGGGGAGAGGCGGTTT
GCGTATTGGGCGCTCTTCCGCTTCCTCGCTCACTGACTCGCT
