>Addgene plasmid #99496 | pAP973-1 | depositor partial sequence | sequence record 182208 | Insert + 15bp up/downstream in Plasmid. See for details the File S1 from Paix et al, Methods 2017
CGGTACCCGGGGATCGAGAACCTCTACTTCCAAGGATGCCCGGGGGATCGGTGGAGCTCCACCGGTGGCG
GCCGCTCTAGAACTAGTGTGAGTAAAGGAGAAGAACTTTTCACTGGAGTTGTCCCAATTCTTGTTGAATT
AGATGGTGATGTTAATGGGCACAAATTTTCTGTCAGTGGAGAGGGTGAAGGTGATGCAACATACGGAAAA
CTTACCCTTAAATTTATTTGCACTACTGGAAAACTACCTGTTCCATGGCCAACACTTGTCACTACTCTGA
CCTACGGCGTGCAGTGCTTCAGCCGGTACCCCGACCACATGAAGCAGCATGACTTTTTCAAGAGTGCCAT
GCCCGAAGGTTATGTACAGGAAAGAACTATATTTTTCAAAGATGACGGGAACTACAAGACACGTGCTGAA
GTCAAGTTTGAAGGTGATACCCTTGTTAATAGAATCGAGTTAAAAGGTATTGATTTTAAAGAAGATGGAA
ACATTCTTGGACACAAATTGGAATACAACTATAACTCACACAATGTATACATCATGGCAGACAAACAAAA
GAATGGAATCAAAGTTAACTTCAAAATTAGACACAACATTGAAGATGGAAGCGTTCAACTAGCAGACCAT
TATCAACAAAATACTCCAATTGGCGATGGCCCTGTCCTTTTACCAGACAACCATTACCTGTCCACACAAT
CTAAGCTTTCGAAAGATCCCAACGAAAAGAGAGACCACATGGTCCTTCTTGAGTTTGTAACAGCTGCTGG
GATTACACTCGGCATGGACGAGCTGTACAAGGACTACAAAGACCATGACGGTGATTATAAAGATCATGAT
ATCGATTACAAGGATGACGATGACAAGGATCCTCTAGAGTCG
